>Addgene plasmid #47806 | pENTR-MECP2 | depositor partial sequence | sequence record 68342 | pENTR-MECP2 sequence 1461 bps
ATGGTAGCTGGGATGTTAGGGCTCAGGGAAGAAAAGTCAGAAGACCAGGACCTCCAGGGCCTCAAGGACA
AACCCCTCAAGTTTAAAAAGGTGAAGAAAGATAAGAAAGAAGAGAAAGAGGGCAAGCATGAGCCCGTGCA
GCCATCAGCCCACCACTCTGCTGAGCCCGCAGAGGCAGGCAAAGCAGAGACATCAGAAGGGTCAGGCTCC
GCCCCGGCTGTGCCGGAAGCTTCTGCCTCCCCCAAACAGCGGCGCTCCATCATCCGTGACCGGGGACCCA
TGTATGATGACCCCACCCTGCCTGAAGGCTGGACACGGAAGCTTAAGCAAAGGAAATCTGGCCGCTCTGC
TGGGAAGTATGATGTGTATTTGATCAATCCCCAGGGAAAAGCCTTTCGCTCTAAAGTGGAGTTGATTGCG
TACTTCGAAAAGGTAGGCGACACATCCCTGGACCCTAATGATTTTGACTTCACGGTAACTGGGAGAGGGA
GCCCCTCCCGGCGAGAGCAGAAACCACCTAAGAAGCCCAAATCTCCCAAAGCTCCAGGAACTGGCAGAGG
CCGGGGACGCCCCAAAGGGAGCGGCACCACGAGACCCAAGGCGGCCACGTCAGAGGGTGTGCAGGTGAAA
AGGGTCCTGGAGAAAAGTCCTGGGAAGCTCCTTGTCAAGATGCCTTTTCAAACTTCGCCAGGGGGCAAGG
CTGAGGGGGGTGGGGCCACCACATCCACCCAGGTCATGGTGATCAAACGCCCCGGCAGGAAGCGAAAAGC
TGAGGCCGACCCTCAGGCCATTCCCAAGAAACGGGGCCGAAAGCCGGGGAGTGTGGTGGCAGCCGCTGCC
GCCGAGGCCAAAAAGAAAGCCGTGAAGGAGTCTTCTATCCGATCTGTGCAGGAGACCGTACTCCCCATCA
AGAAGCGCAAGACCCGGGAGACGGTCAGCATCGAGGTCAAGGAAGTGGTGAAGCCCCTGCTGGTGTCCAC
CCTCGGTGAGAAGAGCGGGAAAGGACTGAAGACCTGTAAGAGCCCTGGGCGGAAAAGCAAGGAGAGCAGC
CCCAAGGGGCGCAGCAGCAGCGCCTCCTCACCCCCCAAGAAGGAGCACCACCACCATCACCACCACTCAG
AGTCCCCAAAGGCCCCCGTGCCACTGCTCCCACCCCTGCCCCCACCTCCACCTGAGCCCGAGAGCTCCGA
GGACCCCACCAGCCCCCCTGAGCCCCAGGACTTGAGCAGCAGCGTCTGCAAAGAGGAGAAGATGCCCAGA
GGAGGCTCACTGGAGAGCGACGGCTGCCCCAAGGAGCCAGCTAAGACTCAGCCCGCGGTTGCCACCGCCG
CCACGGCCGCAGAAAAGTACAAACACCGAGGGGAGGGAGAGCGCAAAGACATTGTTTCATCCTCCATGCC
AAGGCCAAACAGAGAGGAGCCTGTGGACAGCCGGACGCCCGTGACCGAGAGAGTTAGCTGA
