>Addgene plasmid #47806 | pENTR-MECP2 | addgene partial sequence | sequence record 73393 | M13_pUC_fwd
GGCCCAATATGATTTTATTTTGACTGATAGTGACCTGTTCGTTGCAACAAATTGATGAGCAATGCTTTTT
TATAATGCCAACTTTGTACAAAAAAGTTGGCATGGTAGCTGGGATGTTAGGGCTCAGGGAAGAAAAGTCA
GAAGACCAGGACCTCCAGGGCCTCAAGGACAAACCCCTCAAGTTTAAAAAGGTGAAGAAAGATAAGAAAG
AAGAGAAAGAGGGCAAGCATGAGCCCGTGCAGCCATCAGCCCACCACTCTGCTGAGCCCGCAGAGGCAGG
CAAAGCAGAGACATCAGAAGGGTCAGGCTCCGCCCCGGCTGTGCCGGAAGCTTCTGCCTCCCCCAAACAG
CGGCGCTCCATCATCCGTGACCGGGGACCCATGTATGATGACCCCACCCTGCCTGAAGGCTGGACACGGA
AGCTTAAGCAAAGGAAATCTGGCCGCTCTGCTGGGAAGTATGATGTGTATTTGATCAATCCCCAGGGAAA
AGCCTTTCGCTCTAAAGTGGAGTTGATTGCGTACTTCGAAAAGGTAGGCGACACATCCCTGGACCCTAAT
GATTTTGACTTCACGGTAACTGGGAGAGGGAGCCCCTCCCGGCGAGAGCAGAAACCACCTAAGAAGCCCA
AATCTCCCAAAGCTCCAGGAACTGGCAGAGGCCGGGGACGCCCCAAAGGGAGCGGCACCACGAGACCCAA
GGCGGCCACGTCAGAGGGTGTGCAGGTGAAAAGGGTCCTGGAGAAAAGTCCTGGGAAGCTCCTTGTCAAG
ATGCCTTTTCAAACTTCGCCAGGGGGCAAGGCTGAGGGGGGTGGGGCCACCACATCCACCCAGGTCATGG
TGATCAAACGCCCCGGCAGGAAGCGAAAAGCTGAGGCCGACCCTCAGGCCATTCCCAAGAAACG
