[The description below was written by a language model from this plasmid's Addgene catalogue record.]
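Description:
pENTR-MECP2 is a Gateway entry clone built on the pDONR223 backbone, carrying the wild-type human MECP2 open reading frame (methyl-CpG binding protein 2, the gene mutated in Rett syndrome) as an insert of about 1.46 kb. It is maintained as a high-copy plasmid in standard E. coli cloning strains and selected with spectinomycin. The insert was introduced by Gateway cloning, so, as is normal for an entry clone derived from a pDONR vector, the coding sequence is expected to sit between attL recombination sites. No feature table accompanies the record, so the exact site configuration, the presence or absence of a stop codon, and which MECP2 isoform is represented are not stated. M13 forward and reverse primer sites flank the insert and are used for sequence verification.

Although the catalogue purpose says the plasmid "expresses" MECP2, an entry vector of this type generally lacks a promoter suited to driving the insert in eukaryotic cells, and the record lists none. In practice it serves as a shuttle. An LR recombination reaction transfers the MECP2 ORF in a defined orientation and reading frame into any compatible destination vector, which then supplies the promoter, tags, fusion partners and host-specific selection markers. The associated publication describes a protein interactome study of autism spectrum disorder genes. This suggests the clone was a source ORF for protein–protein interaction screening constructs, though the record does not name the specific destination vectors. The clone is equally suited to generating mammalian, bacterial or other expression constructs for studying MeCP2 function.
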