Addgene plasmid #47806: pENTR-MECP2
Purpose: Expresses methyl-CpG binding protein 2 (Rett Syndrome)
Depositing lab: Huda Zoghbi. Depositing organization: Baylor College of Medicine. Publication: Protein interactome reveals converging molecular pathways among autism disorders. Sakai Y, Shaw CA, Dawson BC, Dugas DV, Al-Mohtaseb Z, Hill DE, Zoghbi HY. Sci Transl Med. 2011 Jun 8;3(86):86ra49. doi: 10.1126/scitranslmed.3002166. PubMed 21653829.
Backbone
  Vector backbone: pDONR223
  Backbone size w/o insert (bp): 5005
  Vector type: Gateway entry vector
Growth in bacteria
  Bacterial resistance: Spectinomycin, 50 μg/mL
  Growth temperature: 37°C
  Growth strain: DH5alpha
  Copy number: High Copy
Gene/Insert
  Gene/Insert name: Methyl-CpG Binding Protein 2 (Rett Syndrome) (alt name: MECP2)
  Species: H. sapiens (human)
  Insert size (bp): 1461
  Mutation: wild type
  Entrez Gene: MECP2 (a.k.a. AUTSX3, MRX16, MRX79, MRXS13, MRXSL, PPMX, RS, RTS, RTT)
  Cloning method: Gateway Cloning
  Sequencing primers: 5′ M13F; 3′ M13R
Terms and licenses: Academic/Nonprofit Terms; Industry Terms: Not Available to Industry
How to cite: pENTR-MECP2 was a gift from Huda Zoghbi (Addgene plasmid # 47806 ; http://n2t.net/addgene:47806 ; RRID:Addgene_47806)
